Addgene plasmid #207895: pAM756
Purpose: Level 0 for C2 module (5' AGCC-3' TTCG)
Depositing lab: Alexis Maizel. Depositing organization: Universitaet Heidelberg. Publication: GreenGate 2.0: Backwards compatible addons for assembly of complex transcriptional units and their stacking with GreenGate. Piepers M, Erbstein K, Reyes-Hernandez J, Song C, Tessi T, Petrasiunaite V, Faerber N, Distel K, Maizel A. PLoS One. 2023 Sep 8;18(9):e0290097. doi: 10.1371/journal.pone.0290097. eCollection 2023. PubMed 37682951.
Backbone
  Vector backbone: pUC19
  Vector type: Synthetic Biology
Growth in bacteria
  Bacterial resistance: Ampicillin, 100 μg/mL
  Growth temperature: 37°C
  Growth strain: DH5alpha
  Copy number: High Copy
Gene/Insert
  Gene/Insert name: dummy 20nt sequence
  Species: Synthetic
  Cloning method: Restriction Enzyme; 5′ cloning site Unknown (unknown if destroyed)
Terms and licenses: Academic/Nonprofit Terms; Industry Terms: Not Available to Industry
How to cite: pAM756 was a gift from Alexis Maizel (Addgene plasmid # 207895 ; http://n2t.net/addgene:207895 ; RRID:Addgene_207895)
