[The description below was written by a language model from this plasmid's Addgene catalogue record and pLannotate feature annotations shown in this document.]
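Description:
pAM756 is a small (about 2.7 kb) Level 0 entry plasmid from the GreenGate 2.0 toolkit, an extension of the GreenGate Golden Gate-style modular cloning system used to assemble complex transcriptional units and stack them. It is built on a pUC19 backbone and is classed as a synthetic biology vector. It is maintained in E. coli at high copy through the ColE1/pMB1-type pUC origin and selected with ampicillin via the β-lactamase gene driven by its native bla promoter.

The payload is a synthetic 20-nucleotide dummy sequence occupying the "C2" module position, defined by the four-base assembly overhangs AGCC at the 5′ end and TTCG at the 3′ end. In this type of hierarchical cloning, each Level 0 module is released by a type IIS restriction enzyme to expose position-specific overhangs that dictate the order in which parts ligate. A dummy module of this kind would serve as a neutral placeholder or as a stuffer to be replaced by a sequence of interest, though the record does not say which, nor does it name the enzyme or the cloning sites. The dummy sequence is not annotated in the feature table, but it presumably lies in the short interval between the SP6 and T7 phage promoters, which face each other across the cloning region.

The other annotated elements are backbone remnants: the CAP binding site, lac promoter and lac operator, and fragments of lacI, lacZα, bom and rop. None of these is a functional payload. The plasmid carries no plant expression elements and is intended purely as a building block for downstream assemblies.
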