Features (pLannotate 1.2.2; 12 found; start..end, strand, type, name):
     96..200     +  promoter       AmpR promoter: bla
    201..1061    +  CDS            AmpR: β-lactamase; bla; confers resistance to ampicillin, carbenicillin, and related antibiotics
   1232..1820    +  rep_origin     ori: high-copy-number ColE1/pMB1/pBR322/pUC origin of replication
   2003..2095    +  CDS            lacI (fragment): lac repressor; lacI; The lac repressor binds to the lac operator to inhibit transcription in E. coli. This inhibition can be relieved by adding lactose or isopropyl-β-D-thiogalactopyranoside (IPTG).
   2108..2129    +  protein_bind   CAP binding site: CAP binding activates transcription in the presence of cAMP. E. coli catabolite activator protein
   2144..2174    +  promoter       lac promoter: promoter for the E. coli lac operon
   2182..2198    +  protein_bind   lac operator: The lac repressor binds to the lac operator to inhibit transcription in E. coli. This inhibition can be relieved by adding lactose or isopropyl-β-D-thiogalactopyranoside (IPTG). lac repressor encoded by lacI
   2212..2230    +  promoter       SP6 promoter: promoter for bacteriophage SP6 RNA polymerase
   2293..2311    -  promoter       T7 promoter: promoter for bacteriophage T7 RNA polymerase
   2313..2465    +  CDS            lacZα (fragment): LacZα fragment of β-galactosidase; lacZ fragment
   2471..2570    -  misc_feature   bom (fragment): basis of mobility region from pBR322
   2672..1       -  CDS            rop (fragment) (across the origin): Rop protein, which maintains plasmids at low copy number; rop
>Addgene plasmid #207895 | pAM756 | addgene full sequence | sequence record 413933 | Addgene NGS Result
GACGAAAGGGCCTCGTGATACGCCTATTTTTATAGGTTAATGTCATGATAATAATGGTTTCTTAGACGTC
AGGTGGCACTTTTCGGGGAAATGTGCGCGGAACCCCTATTTGTTTATTTTTCTAAATACATTCAAATATG
TATCCGCTCATGAGACAATAACCCTGATAAATGCTTCAATAATATTGAAAAAGGAAGAGTATGAGTATTC
AACATTTCCGTGTCGCCCTTATTCCCTTTTTTGCGGCATTTTGCCTTCCTGTTTTTGCTCACCCAGAAAC
GCTGGTGAAAGTAAAAGATGCTGAAGATCAGTTGGGTGCACGAGTGGGTTACATCGAACTGGATCTCAAC
AGCGGTAAGATCCTTGAGAGTTTTCGCCCCGAAGAACGTTTTCCAATGATGAGCACTTTTAAAGTTCTGC
TATGTGGCGCGGTATTATCCCGTATTGACGCCGGGCAAGAGCAACTCGGTCGCCGCATACACTATTCTCA
GAATGACTTGGTTGAGTACTCACCAGTCACAGAAAAGCATCTTACGGATGGCATGACAGTAAGAGAATTA
TGCAGTGCTGCCATAACCATGAGTGATAACACTGCGGCCAACTTACTTCTGACAACGATCGGAGGACCGA
AGGAGCTAACCGCTTTTTTGCACAACATGGGGGATCATGTAACTCGCCTTGATCGTTGGGAACCGGAGCT
GAATGAAGCCATACCAAACGACGAGCGTGACACCACGATGCCTGTAGCAATGGCAACAACGTTGCGCAAA
CTATTAACTGGCGAACTACTTACTCTAGCTTCCCGGCAACAATTAATAGACTGGATGGAGGCGGATAAAG
TTGCAGGACCACTTCTGCGCTCGGCCCTTCCGGCTGGCTGGTTTATTGCTGATAAATCTGGAGCCGGTGA
GCGTGGCTCTCGAGGTATCATTGCAGCACTGGGGCCAGATGGTAAGCCCTCCCGTATCGTAGTTATCTAC
ACGACGGGGAGTCAGGCAACTATGGATGAACGAAATAGACAGATCGCTGAGATAGGTGCCTCACTGATTA
AGCATTGGTAACTGTCAGACCAAGTTTACTCATATATACTTTAGATTGATTTAAAACTTCATTTTTAATT
TAAAAGGATCTAGGTGAAGATCCTTTTTGATAATCTCATGACCAAAATCCCTTAACGTGAGTTTTCGTTC
CACTGAGCGTCAGACCCCGTAGAAAAGATCAAAGGATCTTCTTGAGATCCTTTTTTTCTGCGCGTAATCT
GCTGCTTGCAAACAAAAAAACCACCGCTACCAGCGGTGGTTTGTTTGCCGGATCAAGAGCTACCAACTCT
TTTTCCGAAGGTAACTGGCTTCAGCAGAGCGCAGATACCAAATACTGTTCTTCTAGTGTAGCCGTAGTTA
GGCCACCACTTCAAGAACTCTGTAGCACCGCCTACATACCTCGCTCTGCTAATCCTGTTACCAGTGGCTG
CTGCCAGTGGCGATAAGTCGTGTCTTACCGGGTTGGACTCAAGACGATAGTTACCGGATAAGGCGCAGCG
GTCGGGCTGAACGGGGGGTTCGTGCACACAGCCCAGCTTGGAGCGAACGACCTACACCGAACTGAGATAC
CTACAGCGTGAGCTATGAGAAAGCGCCACGCTTCCCGAAGGGAGAAAGGCGGACAGGTATCCGGTAAGCG
GCAGGGTCGGAACAGGAGAGCGCACGAGGGAGCTTCCAGGGGGAAACGCCTGGTATCTTTATAGTCCTGT
CGGGTTTCGCCACCTCTGACTTGAGCGTCGATTTTTGTGATGCTCGTCAGGGGGGCGGAGCCTATGGAAA
AACGCCAGCAACGCGGCCTTTTTACGGTTCCTGGCCTTTTGCTGGCCTTTTGCTCACATGTTCTTTCCTG
CGTTATCCCCTGATTCTGTGGATAACCGTATTACCGCCTTTGAGTGAGCTGATACCGCTCGCCGCAGCCG
AACGACCGAGCGCAGCGAGTCAGTGAGCGAGGAAGCGGAAGAGCGCCCAATACGCAAACCGCCTCTCCCC
GCGCGTTGGCCGATTCATTAATGCAGCTGGCACGACAGGTTTCCCGACTGGAAAGCGGGCAGTGAGCGCA
ACGCAATTAATGTGAGTTAGCTCACTCATTAGGCACCCCAGGCTTTACACTTTATGCTTCCGGCTCGTAT
GTTGTGTGGAATTGTGAGCGGATAACAATTTCACACGAGCTATTTAGGTGACACTATAGAAGTGAAGCTT
GGTCTCAAGCCATACCTCGCCCAGTAGCTTTTTCGTGAGACCGAATTCTCGCCCTATAGTGAGTCGTATT
ACCTGGCCGTCGTTTTACAACGTCGTGACTGGGAAAACCCTGGCGTTACCCAACTTAATCGCCTTGCAGC
ACATCCCCCTTTCGCCAGCTGGCGTAATAGCGAAGAGGCCCGCACCGATCGCCCTTCCCAACAGTTGCGC
AGCCTGAATGGCGAATGGCGCCTGATGCGGTATTTTCTCCTTACGCATCTGTGCGGTATTTCACACCGCA
TATGGTGCACTCTCAGTACAATCTGCTCTGATGCCGCATAGTTAAGCCAGCCCCGACACCCGCCAACACC
CGCTGACGCGCCCTGACGGGCTTGTCTGCTCCCGGCATCCGCTTACAGACAAGCTGTGACCGTCTCCGGG
AGCTGCATGTGTCAGAGGTTTTCACCGTCATCACCGAAACGCGCGA
